>Addgene plasmid #31366 | pCKPC4 | addgene partial sequence | sequence record 36512 | CMV-F
GAGCTCTCTGGCTACTAGAGAACCCACTGCTTACTGGCTTATCGAAATTAATACGACTCACTATAGGGAG
ACCCAAGCTGGCTAGTTAAGCTTGGTACCGAGCTCGGATCCACCATGGACCATCACCATCACCATCACGA
CTACAAAGACGATGACGACAAGATGGTGTTTACCGTAAGCTGTAGTAAAATGAGCTCAATTGTTGACAGA
GATGACAGTAGTATTTTTGATGGATTGGTGGAAGAAGATGACAAGGACAAAGCAAAAAGAGTATCTAGAA
ACAAATCAGAAAAGAAACGTAGAGATCAGTTCAATGTCCTCATTAAGGAGCTGGGGTCTATGCTTCCTGG
TAACGCGAGAAAGATGGACAAGTCTACTGTTCTACAGAAGAGCATTGATTTTTTGCGCAAACATAAAGAG
ACCACTGCACAGTCAGATGCTAGTGAGATTCGACAGGACTGGAAACCCACATTCCTTAGTAATGAAGAGT
TTACACAGTTAATGTTAGAGGCTCTTGATGGTTTTTTTTTAGCGATCATGACAGATGGAAGTATAATATA
TGTATCTGAGAGTGTAACTTCGTTACTTGAACATTTACCATCTGATCTTGTGGATCAAAGTATATTTAAT
TTTATCCCAGAGGGAGAACATTCAGAGGTTTATAAGATACTCTCTACTCCTCCTGCTGGAAAGTGACTCA
TTA
