>Addgene plasmid #31366 | pCKPC4 | addgene partial sequence | sequence record 36513 | CMV-F 5'-CGCAAATGGGCGGTAGGCGTG-3'
GAGCTCTCTGGCTACTAGAGAACCCACTGCTTACTGGCTTATCGAAATTAATACGACTCACTATAGGGAG
ACCCAAGCTGGCTAGTTAAGCTTGGTACCGAGCTCGGATCCACCATGGACCATCACCATCACCATCACGA
CTACAAAGACGATGACGACAAGATGGTGTTTACCGTAAGCTGTAGTAAAATGAGCTCAATTGTTGACAGA
GATGACAGTAGTATTTTTGATGGATTGGTGGAAGAAGATGACAAGGACAAAGCAAAAAGAGTATCTAGAA
ACAAATCAGAAAAGAAACGTAGAGATCAGTTCAATGTCCTCATTAAGGAGCTGGGGTCTATGCTTCCTGG
TAACGCGAGAAAGATGGACAAGTCTACTGTTCTACAGAAGAGCATTGATTTTTTGCGCAAACATAAAGAG
ACCACTGCACAGTCAGATGCTAGTGAGATTCGACAGGACTGGAAACCCACATTCCTTAGTAATGAAGAGT
TTACACAGTTAATGTTAGAGGCTCTTGATGGTTTTTTTTTAGCGATCATGACAGATGGAAGTATAATATA
TGTATCTGAGAGTGTAACTTCGTTACTTGAACATTTACCATCTGATCTTGTGGATCAAAGTATATTTAAT
TTTATCCCAGAGGGAGAACATTCAGAGGTTTATAAGATACTCTCTACT
