[The description below was written by a language model from this plasmid's Addgene catalogue record.]
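Description:
pCKPC4 is a mammalian expression plasmid built on the pcDNA4a backbone (about 5.1 kb without insert) that carries mouse Clock, the gene encoding the bHLH-PAS transcription factor that partners with BMAL1 at the core of the mammalian circadian oscillator. The roughly 2.6 kb Clock insert was placed between the BamHI and XhoI sites of the polylinker by restriction cloning, although the record does not indicate whether these sites survived. The coding sequence carries His and Flag tags at its N terminus, so the expressed protein can be detected with anti-tag antibodies and recovered by metal-chelate or anti-Flag affinity methods.

The plasmid is maintained in E. coli as a high-copy replicon under ampicillin selection, while Zeocin resistance provides a marker for selecting transfected mammalian cells, including stable lines. The record does not explicitly name the promoter driving Clock. Vectors of the pcDNA4 family generally use the CMV immediate-early promoter, with a T7 promoter upstream of the cloning site, and the listing of T7 as the 5′ sequencing primer is consistent with that layout. No feature table is supplied, so other backbone elements, such as the polyadenylation signal and the origins of replication, cannot be confirmed here.

The associated study is a biochemical analysis of the canonical circadian clock model. This suggests the construct was intended to produce tagged CLOCK protein in mammalian cells for purification, protein interaction and DNA-binding experiments with other clock components.
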