Addgene plasmid #31366: pCKPC4
Depositing lab: Aziz Sancar. Depositing organization: University of North Carolina at Chapel Hill. Publication: Biochemical analysis of the canonical model for the mammalian circadian clock. Ye R, Selby CP, Ozturk N, Annayev Y, Sancar A. J Biol Chem. 2011 Jul 22;286(29):25891-902. doi: 10.1074/jbc.M111.254680. Epub 2011 May 25. PubMed 21613214.
Backbone
  Vector backbone: pcDNA4a
  Backbone size w/o insert (bp): 5100
  Vector type: Mammalian Expression
  Selectable markers: Zeocin
Growth in bacteria
  Bacterial resistance: Ampicillin, 100 μg/mL
  Growth temperature: 37°C
  Growth strain: DH5alpha
  Copy number: High Copy
Gene/Insert
  Gene/Insert name: Clock
  Species: M. musculus (mouse)
  Insert size (bp): 2613
  Entrez Gene: Clock (a.k.a. 5330400M04Rik, KAT13D)
  Tag / fusion protein: His (N terminal on insert); Flag (N terminal on insert)
  Cloning method: Restriction Enzyme; 5′ cloning site BamHI (unknown if destroyed); 3′ cloning site XhoI (unknown if destroyed)
  Sequencing primers: 5′ T7
Terms and licenses: Academic/Nonprofit Terms; Industry Terms: Not Available to Industry
How to cite: pCKPC4 was a gift from Aziz Sancar (Addgene plasmid # 31366 ; http://n2t.net/addgene:31366 ; RRID:Addgene_31366)
